Addgene plasmid #65939: pTac-A control-luci
Purpose: No-Aptamer Control for Theophylline Riboswitch A with luciferase gene
Depositing lab: Justin Gallivan. Depositing organization: Emory University. Publication: A family of synthetic riboswitches adopts a kinetic trapping mechanism. Mishler DM, Gallivan JP. Nucleic Acids Res. 2014 Jun;42(10):6753-61. doi: 10.1093/nar/gku262. Epub 2014 Apr 29. PubMed 24782524.
Backbone
  Vector backbone: pUC19
  Backbone size w/o insert (bp): 3000
  Vector type: Bacterial Expression
Growth in bacteria
  Bacterial resistance: Ampicillin, 100 μg/mL
  Growth temperature: 37°C
  Growth strain: Top10
  Copy number: High Copy
Gene/Insert
  Gene/Insert name: luciferase
  Species: Synthetic
  Insert size (bp): 1800
Terms and licenses: Academic/Nonprofit Terms; Industry Terms: Not Available to Industry
How to cite: pTac-A control-luci was a gift from Justin Gallivan (Addgene plasmid # 65939 ; http://n2t.net/addgene:65939 ; RRID:Addgene_65939)
