[The description below was written by a language model from this plasmid's Addgene catalogue record.]
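Description:
pTac-A control-luci is a bacterial expression plasmid built on the pUC19 backbone (about 3 kb without insert). It is maintained in E. coli at high copy number, as expected for a pUC-type origin of replication, and is selected with ampicillin. No feature table is provided, so the exact layout of elements cannot be confirmed from the record. This description relies on the catalogue fields alone.

The insert is a luciferase reporter gene of roughly 1.8 kb, listed as synthetic. The record does not state which luciferase it encodes. It also does not name the promoter explicitly, although the plasmid name suggests that transcription is driven by the tac promoter, a strong hybrid trp/lac promoter commonly used in E. coli.

The stated purpose is to serve as the no-aptamer control for "Theophylline Riboswitch A". In a synthetic riboswitch, a ligand-binding aptamer placed in the 5' untranslated region couples theophylline binding to a change in expression of the downstream gene. This control construct lacks the aptamer domain while keeping the luciferase reporter. Luciferase output should therefore be independent of ligand binding to an aptamer.

Such a control gives a baseline for comparison with the matching riboswitch-containing reporter plasmid. It helps separate genuine aptamer-mediated regulation from non-specific effects of theophylline or of the surrounding leader sequence on expression. It belongs to a study of the mechanism by which a family of synthetic riboswitches operates.
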