>Addgene plasmid #65939 | pTac-A control-luci | depositor partial sequence | sequence record 112111 | riboswitch region
CTGAGAAGGGGCAACAAGATG
