>Addgene plasmid #65939 | pTac-A control-luci | addgene partial sequence | sequence record 116887 | M13-F20 5'-TGTAAAACGACGGCCAGT-3'
TTAATCATCGGCTCGTATAATGTGTGGGACTCACTATAGGTACCCTGAGAAGGGGCAACAAGATGGAAGA
CGCCAAAAACATAAAGAAAGGCCCGGCGCCATTCTATCCTCTAGAGGATGGAACCGCTGGAGAGCAACTG
CATAAGGCTATGAAGAGATACGCCCTGGTTCCTGGAACAATTGCTTTTACAGATGCACATATCGAGGTGA
ACATCACGTACGCGGAATACTTCGAAATGTCCGTTCGGTTGGCAGAAGCTATGAAACGATATGGGCTGAA
TACAAATCACAGAATCGTCGTATGCAGTGAAAACTCTCTTCAATTCTTTATGCCGGTGTTGGGCGCGTTA
TTTATCGGAGTTGCAGTTGCGCCCGCGAACGACATTTATAATGAACGTGAATTGCTCAACAGTATGAACA
TTTCGCAGCCTACCGTAGTGTTTGTTTCCAAAAAGGGGTTGCAAAAAATTTTGAACGTGCAAAAAAAATT
ACCAATAATCCAGAAAATTATTATCATGGATTCTAAAACGGATTACCAGGGATTTCAGTCGATGTACACG
TTCGTCACATCTCATCTACCTCCCGGTTTTAATGAATACGATTTTGTACCAGAGTCCTTTGATCGTGACA
AAACAATTGCACTGATAATGAATTCCTCTGGATCTACTGGGTTACCTAAGGGTGTGGCCCTTCCGCATAG
AACTGCCTGCGTCAGATTCTCGCATGCCAGAGATCCTATTTTTGGGCAATCCAAATCATTCCGGATACTG
CGATTTAAATTGTTGTTCCATTCCATCACGGTTTTGGAATGTTTACTACACTCGGATATTTGATATGTGG
ATTTCGAGTCGTCTTAATGTATAGA
